Addgene plasmid #187454: ATP1A1_G4_Q118R_Std_Dual_epegRNA_tevopreQ1
Purpose: Coselection for prime editing in human cells. Vector for tandem expression of ATP1A1 Q118R-G4 pegRNA with a user-specified epegRNA. pU6-tevopreq1-GG-acceptor-like plasmid
Depositing lab: Yannick Doyon. Publication: Marker-free co-selection for successive rounds of prime editing in human cells. Levesque S, Mayorga D, Fiset JP, Goupil C, Duringer A, Loiselle A, Bouchard E, Agudelo D, Doyon Y. Nat Commun. 2022 Oct 7;13(1):5909. doi: 10.1038/s41467-022-33669-z. PubMed 36207338.
Backbone
  Vector backbone: pU6-tevopreq1-GG-acceptor
  Backbone size w/o insert (bp): 3041
  Total vector size (bp): 3438
  Vector type: Mammalian Expression, CRISPR ; Prime editing
Growth in bacteria
  Bacterial resistance: Ampicillin, 100 μg/mL
  Growth temperature: 37°C
  Growth strain: DH5alpha
  Copy number: High Copy
Gene/Insert
  Gene/Insert name: ATP1A1 G4 Q118R pegRNA
  Species: H. sapiens (human)
  Entrez Gene: ATP1A1 (a.k.a. CMT2DD, HOMGSMR2)
  Promoter: Tandem U6 promoters
  Cloning method: Restriction Enzyme; 5′ cloning site BsrGI (not destroyed); 3′ cloning site SalI (not destroyed)
  Sequencing primers: 5′ CAGGGTTATTGTCTCATGAGCGG; 3′ GGGAAACGCCTGGTATCTTT
Terms and licenses: Academic/Nonprofit Terms; Industry Terms: Not Available to Industry
Depositor comments: Prime editing vector derived from pU6-tevopreq1-GG-acceptor. See Nelson et al. Nature Biotechnology (2021) for the detailed epegRNA (tevopreq1) cloning protocol to target your gene of interest. False-positive colonies will appear pink or red if the RFP insert has not been replaced by the new epegRNA cassette. Please visit https://doi.org/10.1101/2021.11.02.464583 for bioRxiv preprint.
How to cite: ATP1A1_G4_Q118R_Std_Dual_epegRNA_tevopreQ1 was a gift from Yannick Doyon (Addgene plasmid # 187454 ; http://n2t.net/addgene:187454 ; RRID:Addgene_187454)
