[The description below was written by a language model from this plasmid's Addgene catalogue record and pLannotate feature annotations shown in this document.]
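Description:
ATP1A1_G4_Q118R_Std_Dual_epegRNA_tevopreQ1 is a small (about 3.4 kb) mammalian CRISPR/prime-editing guide expression plasmid derived from the pU6-tevopreq1-GG-acceptor backbone. It is propagated in E. coli through a high-copy ColE1/pUC-type origin and selected with ampicillin via the β-lactamase gene and its native promoter. It carries no mammalian selection marker or prime editor protein. It supplies only guide RNAs, so the editor must be provided separately.

The plasmid contains two human U6 RNA polymerase III promoters arranged for tandem expression. One drives a fixed pegRNA, built on the S. pyogenes Cas9 guide scaffold, that targets human ATP1A1 with the G4 spacer and installs the Q118R substitution. This cassette was inserted between BsrGI and SalI sites. The second U6 promoter sits upstream of a Golden Gate-style acceptor position occupied by a bacterial mRFP1 dropout cassette, in which mRFP1 is expressed from a PLtetO-1 promoter fragment and followed by a tonB terminator. The user replaces this cassette with the components of an epegRNA against a gene of interest, which then carries the tevopreQ1 3′ structural motif named in the construct. That motif is not annotated in the feature table. Colonies that retain the RFP insert appear pink or red, giving a visual screen for unsuccessful cloning.

The stated purpose is marker-free co-selection for prime editing in human cells. Cells that acquire the ATP1A1 Q118R edit can be enriched, which also enriches for the co-delivered edit at the user's target locus. The record does not describe the selection agent.
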