Features (pLannotate 1.2.2; 9 found; start..end, strand, type, name):
     72..312     +  promoter       U6 promoter: RNA polymerase III promoter for human U6 snRNA
    330..361     -  terminator     tonB terminator: bidirectional E. coli tonB-P14 transcription terminator
    378..1055    -  CDS            mRFP1: monomeric derivative of DsRed (Campbell et al., 2002)
   1081..1134    -  promoter       PLtetO-1 promoter (fragment): modified phage lambda PL promoter with tet operator sites (Lutz and Bujard, 1997)
   1282..1870    -  rep_origin     ori: high-copy-number ColE1/pMB1/pBR322/pUC origin of replication
   2041..2901    -  CDS            AmpR: β-lactamase; bla; confers resistance to ampicillin, carbenicillin, and related antibiotics
   2902..3006    -  promoter       AmpR promoter: bla
   3069..3309    +  promoter       U6 promoter: RNA polymerase III promoter for human U6 snRNA
   3338..3413    +  misc_RNA       gRNA scaffold: guide RNA scaffold for the Streptococcus pyogenes CRISPR/Cas9 system
>Addgene plasmid #187454 | ATP1A1_G4_Q118R_Std_Dual_epegRNA_tevopreQ1 | addgene full sequence | sequence record 367517 | Addgene NGS Result
TTTTTTTAAGCTTGGGCCGCTCGAGGTACCTCTCTACGTCGACTGGATCCGGTACCAAGGTCGGGCAGGA
AGAGGGCCTATTTCCCATGATTCCTTCATATTTGCATATACGATACAAGGCTGTTAGAGAGATAATTAGA
ATTAATTTGACTGTAAACACAAAGATATTAGTACAAAATACGTGACGTAGAAAGTAATAATTTCTTGGGT
AGTTTGCAGTTTTAAAATTATGTTTTAAAATGGACTATCATATGCTTACCGTAACTTGAAAGTATTTCGA
TTTCTTGGCTTTATATATCTTGTGGAAAGGACGAAACACCCGAGACCGTAGTCAAAAGCCTCCGGTCGGA
GGCTTTTGACTTGGCTGAGGAGTGCCATTAAGCACCGGTGGAGTGACGACCTTCAGCACGTTCGTACTGT
TCAACGATGGTGTAGTCTTCGTTGTGGGAGGTGATGTCCAGTTTGATGTCGGTTTTGTAAGCACCCGGCA
GCTGAACCGGTTTTTTAGCCATGTAGGTGGTTTTAACTTCAGCGTCGTAGTGACCACCGTCTTTCAGTTT
CAGACGCATTTTGATTTCACCTTTCAGAGCACCGTCTTCCGGGTACATACGTTCGGTGGAAGCTTCCCAA
CCCATGGTTTTTTTCTGCATAACCGGACCGTCGGACGGGAAGTTGGTACCACGCAGTTTAACTTTGTAGA
TGAACTCACCGTCTTGCAGGGAGGAGTCCTGGGTAACGGTAACAACACCACCGTCTTCGAAGTTCATAAC
ACGTTCCCATTTGAAACCTTCCGGGAAGGACAGTTTCAGGTAGTCCGGGATGTCAGCCGGGTGTTTAACG
TAAGCTTTGGAACCGTACTGGAACTGCGGGGACAGGATGTCCCAAGCGAACGGCAGCGGACCACCTTTGG
TAACTTTCAGTTTAGCGGTCTGGGTACCTTCGTACGGACGACCTTCACCTTCACCTTCGATTTCGAACTC
GTGACCGTTAACGGAACCTTCCATACGAACTTTGAAACGCATGAACTCTTTGATAACGTCTTCGCTACTC
GCCATAGATCCTTTCTCCTCTTTCAGATCCGTGCTCAGTATCTCTATCACTGATAGGGATGTCAATCTCT
ATCACTGATAGGGAGGTCTCGCGCGGTTCTATCTAGTTACGCGTTAAACCAACTAGAATTTTTTTAAGCT
TGGGCCGCTCGAGGTACCTCTCTACATATGACATGTGAGCAAAAGGCCAGCAAAAGGCCAGGAACCGTAA
AAAGGCCGCGTTGCTGGCGTTTTTCCATAGGCTCCGCCCCCCTGACGAGCATCACAAAAATCGACGCTCA
AGTCAGAGGTGGCGAAACCCGACAGGACTATAAAGATACCAGGCGTTTCCCCCTGGAAGCTCCCTCGTGC
GCTCTCCTGTTCCGACCCTGCCGCTTACCGGATACCTGTCCGCCTTTCTCCCTTCGGGAAGCGTGGCGCT
TTCTCATAGCTCACGCTGTAGGTATCTCAGTTCGGTGTAGGTCGTTCGCTCCAAGCTGGGCTGTGTGCAC
GAACCCCCCGTTCAGCCCGACCGCTGCGCCTTATCCGGTAACTATCGTCTTGAGTCCAACCCGGTAAGAC
ACGACTTATCGCCACTGGCAGCAGCCACTGGTAACAGGATTAGCAGAGCGAGGTATGTAGGCGGTGCTAC
AGAGTTCTTGAAGTGGTGGCCTAACTACGGCTACACTAGAAGAACAGTATTTGGTATCTGCGCTCTGCTG
AAGCCAGTTACCTTCGGAAAAAGAGTTGGTAGCTCTTGATCCGGCAAACAAACCACCGCTGGTAGCGGTG
GTTTTTTTGTTTGCAAGCAGCAGATTACGCGCAGAAAAAAAGGATCTCAAGAAGATCCTTTGATCTTTTC
TACGGGGTCTGACGCTCAGTGGAACGAAAACTCACGTTAAGGGATTTTGGTCATGAGATTATCAAAAAGG
ATCTTCACCTAGATCCTTTTAAATTAAAAATGAAGTTTTAAATCAATCTAAAGTATATATGAGTAAACTT
GGTCTGACAGTTACCAATGCTTAATCAGTGAGGCACCTATCTCAGCGATCTGTCTATTTCGTTCATCCAT
AGTTGCCTGACTCCCCGTCGTGTAGATAACTACGATACGGGAGGGCTTACCATCTGGCCCCAGTGCTGCA
ATGATACCGCGAGATCCACGCTCACCGGCTCCAGATTTATCAGCAATAAACCAGCCAGCCGGAAGGGCCG
AGCGCAGAAGTGGTCCTGCAACTTTATCCGCCTCCATCCAGTCTATTAATTGTTGCCGGGAAGCTAGAGT
AAGTAGTTCGCCAGTTAATAGTTTGCGCAACGTTGTTGCCATTGCTACAGGCATCGTGGTGTCACGCTCG
TCGTTTGGTATGGCTTCATTCAGCTCCGGTTCCCAACGATCAAGGCGAGTTACATGATCCCCCATGTTGT
GCAAAAAAGCGGTTAGCTCCTTCGGTCCTCCGATCGTTGTCAGAAGTAAGTTGGCCGCAGTGTTATCACT
CATGGTTATGGCAGCACTGCATAATTCTCTTACTGTCATGCCATCCGTAAGATGCTTTTCTGTGACTGGT
GAGTACTCAACCAAGTCATTCTGAGAATAGTGTATGCGGCGACCGAGTTGCTCTTGCCCGGCGTCAATAC
GGGATAATACCGCGCCACATAGCAGAACTTTAAAAGTGCTCATCATTGGAAAACGTTCTTCGGGGCGAAA
ACTCTCAAGGATCTTACCGCTGTTGAGATCCAGTTCGATGTAACCCACTCGTGCACCCAACTGATCTTCA
GCATCTTTTACTTTCACCAGCGTTTCTGGGTGAGCAAAAACAGGAAGGCAAAATGCCGCAAAAAAGGGAA
TAAGGGCGACACGGAAATGTTGAATACTCATACTCTTCCTTTTTCAATATTATTGAAGCATTTATCAGGG
TTATTGTCTCATGAGCGGATACATATTTGAATGTATTTAGAAAAATAAACAAATAGGGGTTCCGCGCACA
TTTCCCCGAAAAGTGCCACCTGACGTCGCTAGCTGTACATACCAAGGTCGGGCAGGAAGAGGGCCTATTT
CCCATGATTCCTTCATATTTGCATATACGATACAAGGCTGTTAGAGAGATAATTAGAATTAATTTGACTG
TAAACACAAAGATATTAGTACAAAATACGTGACGTAGAAAGTAATAATTTCTTGGGTAGTTTGCAGTTTT
AAAATTATGTTTTAAAATGGACTATCATATGCTTACCGTAACTTGAAAGTATTTCGATTTCTTGGCTTTA
TATATCTTGTGGAAAGGACGAAACACCGTTCCTCTTCTGTAGCAGCTGTTTTAGAGCTAGAAATAGCAAG
TTAAAATAAGGCTAGTCCGTTATCAACTTGAAAAAGTGGCACCGAGTCGGTGCTAGCATCAGAGCTGCTA
CAGAAGAG
